Addgene plasmid #83812: recoverin1b
Purpose: express Zebrafish recoverin1b
Depositing lab: Stephan Neuhauss. Depositing organization: University of Zurich. Publication: Recoverin depletion accelerates cone photoresponse recovery. Zang J, Keim J, Kastenhuber E, Gesemann M, Neuhauss SC. Open Biol. 2015 Aug;5(8). pii: 150086. doi: 10.1098/rsob.150086. PubMed 26246494.
Backbone
  Vector backbone: pCRII-TOPO
  Backbone manufacturer: invitrogen
  Backbone size w/o insert (bp): 3973
  Total vector size (bp): 4585
  Vector type: Bacterial Expression
Growth in bacteria
  Bacterial resistance: Ampicillin, 100 μg/mL
  Growth temperature: 37°C
  Growth strain: DH5alpha
  Copy number: High Copy
Gene/Insert
  Gene/Insert name: recoverin1b
  Species: D. rerio (zebrafish)
  Insert size (bp): 612
  Mutation: *(see below)
  GenBank ID: KT325591
  Entrez Gene: rcvrnb (a.k.a. rcv1b)
  Cloning method: TOPO Cloning
  Sequencing primers: 5′ CAGACCAGCACCACATAC; 3′ TCTTGCACTTTCTGTGGTT
Terms and licenses: Academic/Nonprofit Terms; Industry Terms: Not Available to Industry
Depositor comments: *Note: Addgene's quality control sequencing identified D144G and F159L amino acid residue substitutions. The effects of these residue changes is unknown.
How to cite: recoverin1b was a gift from Stephan Neuhauss (Addgene plasmid # 83812 ; http://n2t.net/addgene:83812 ; RRID:Addgene_83812)
