[The description below was written by a language model from this plasmid's Addgene catalogue record and pLannotate feature annotations shown in this document.]
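Description:
recoverin1b is a pCRII-TOPO-based plasmid carrying the zebrafish (Danio rerio) recoverin 1b coding sequence (rcvrnb, also called rcv1b), inserted by TOPO cloning. The catalogue lists a 612 bp insert in a roughly 4.6 kb plasmid classed as a bacterial expression vector. It replicates in E. coli from a high-copy ColE1/pUC-type origin and is selected with ampicillin through the β-lactamase gene. The backbone also carries a neomycin/kanamycin phosphotransferase gene with an adjacent remnant of Tn5 sequence, and an f1 origin that allows single-stranded DNA production.

The insert interrupts the lacZα region of the cloning site, so the lac promoter, operator and CAP site lie on one side and the remaining lacZα fragment on the other. It is flanked by opposing bacteriophage promoters. In the annotated sequence the T7 promoter is on the same strand as the coding sequence and would give sense transcripts, whereas the SP6 promoter reads in the opposite direction and would give antisense RNA. This arrangement is commonly used for in vitro transcription, for example to make riboprobes, although the record states the purpose only as expressing zebrafish recoverin1b. The annotation software labelled the open reading frame by homology to bovine recoverin, a calcium-sensor protein that regulates phototransduction in rods and cones by inhibiting rhodopsin kinase at high calcium.

Repository quality-control sequencing found two amino acid substitutions in the insert, D144G and F159L, whose functional consequences are unknown. The associated study concerns the role of recoverin in recovery of the cone photoresponse.
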