Features (pLannotate 1.2.2; 14 found; start..end, strand, type, name):
    200..788     -  rep_origin     ori: high-copy-number ColE1/pMB1/pBR322/pUC origin of replication
    959..1819    -  CDS            AmpR: β-lactamase; bla; confers resistance to ampicillin, carbenicillin, and related antibiotics
   1820..1836    -  promoter       AmpR promoter (fragment): bla
   1840..2631    -  CDS            neo: KKA2_KLEPN - Also known as kan, nptII. Experimental evidence at protein level: Swiss-Prot protein existence level 1. Resistance to kanamycin, neomycin, paromomycin, ribostamycin, butirosin and gentamicin B. From Klebsiella pneumoniae.
   2663..2962    -  CDS            tnpA (fragment): TN5P_ECOLX - Also known as tnp. Experimental evidence at protein level: Swiss-Prot protein existence level 1. Mediates transposition of transposon Tn5 by a 'cut and paste' mechanism. First, the monomeric transposase binds the 19 bp inverted DNA repeats flanking the transposon. Then, dimerization of the DNA- bound transposase creates a synaptic DNA complex. After nicking of the first DNA strand, excision of the transposon proceeds through a series of intermediates. The transposase then mediates the insertion of the transposon at a new site by strand transfer. The activity of the wild- type tran
   2975..3403    -  rep_origin     f1 ori (sequence partly withheld): f1 bacteriophage origin of replication; arrow indicates direction of (+) strand synthesis
   3407..3564    -  CDS            lacZα (fragment): LacZα fragment of β-galactosidase; lacZ fragment
   3567..3585    +  promoter       T7 promoter: promoter for bacteriophage T7 RNA polymerase
   3664..4266    +  CDS            RCVRN: RECO_BOVIN - Also known as RCV1. Experimental evidence at protein level: Swiss-Prot protein existence level 1. Acts as a calcium sensor and regulates phototransduction of cone and rod photoreceptor cells (PubMed:1672047, PubMed:1672637). Modulates light sensitivity of cone photoreceptor in dark and dim conditions (By similarity). In response to high Ca(2+) levels induced by low light levels, prolongs RHO/rhodopsin activation in rod photoreceptor cells by binding to and inhibiting GRK1-mediated phosphorylation of RHO/rhodopsin (PubMed:1672047, PubMed:1672637, PubMed:8392055, PubMed:16675451, Pu
   4371..4389    -  promoter       SP6 promoter: promoter for bacteriophage SP6 RNA polymerase
   4431..4447    -  protein_bind   lac operator: The lac repressor binds to the lac operator to inhibit transcription in E. coli. This inhibition can be relieved by adding lactose or isopropyl-β-D-thiogalactopyranoside (IPTG). lac repressor encoded by lacI
   4455..4485    -  promoter       lac promoter: promoter for the E. coli lac operon
   4500..4521    -  protein_bind   CAP binding site: CAP binding activates transcription in the presence of cAMP. E. coli catabolite activator protein
   4534..17      -  CDS            lacI (fragment) (across the origin): lac repressor; lacI; The lac repressor binds to the lac operator to inhibit transcription in E. coli. This inhibition can be relieved by adding lactose or isopropyl-β-D-thiogalactopyranoside (IPTG).
>Addgene plasmid #83812 | recoverin1b | addgene full sequence | sequence record 171540 | Addgene next-generation full plasmid sequencing result
GTTTGCGTATTGGGCGCTCTTCCGCTTCCTCGCTCACTGACTCGCTGCGCTCGGTCGTTCGGCTGCGGCG
AGCGGTATCAGCTCACTCAAAGGCGGTAATACGGTTATCCACAGAATCAGGGGATAACGCAGGAAAGAAC
ATGTGAGCAAAAGGCCAGCAAAAGGCCAGGAACCGTAAAAAGGCCGCGTTGCTGGCGTTTTTCCATAGGC
TCCGCCCCCCTGACGAGCATCACAAAAATCGACGCTCAAGTCAGAGGTGGCGAAACCCGACAGGACTATA
AAGATACCAGGCGTTTCCCCCTGGAAGCTCCCTCGTGCGCTCTCCTGTTCCGACCCTGCCGCTTACCGGA
TACCTGTCCGCCTTTCTCCCTTCGGGAAGCGTGGCGCTTTCTCATAGCTCACGCTGTAGGTATCTCAGTT
CGGTGTAGGTCGTTCGCTCCAAGCTGGGCTGTGTGCACGAACCCCCCGTTCAGCCCGACCGCTGCGCCTT
ATCCGGTAACTATCGTCTTGAGTCCAACCCGGTAAGACACGACTTATCGCCACTGGCAGCAGCCACTGGT
AACAGGATTAGCAGAGCGAGGTATGTAGGCGGTGCTACAGAGTTCTTGAAGTGGTGGCCTAACTACGGCT
ACACTAGAAGAACAGTATTTGGTATCTGCGCTCTGCTGAAGCCAGTTACCTTCGGAAAAAGAGTTGGTAG
CTCTTGATCCGGCAAACAAACCACCGCTGGTAGCGGTGGTTTTTTTGTTTGCAAGCAGCAGATTACGCGC
AGAAAAAAAGGATCTCAAGAAGATCCTTTGATCTTTTCTACGGGGTCTGACGCTCAGTGGAACGAAAACT
CACGTTAAGGGATTTTGGTCATGAGATTATCAAAAAGGATCTTCACCTAGATCCTTTTAAATTAAAAATG
AAGTTTTAAATCAATCTAAAGTATATATGAGTAAACTTGGTCTGACAGTTACCAATGCTTAATCAGTGAG
GCACCTATCTCAGCGATCTGTCTATTTCGTTCATCCATAGTTGCCTGACTCCCCGTCGTGTAGATAACTA
CGATACGGGAGGGCTTACCATCTGGCCCCAGTGCTGCAATGATACCGCGAGACCCACGCTCACCGGCTCC
AGATTTATCAGCAATAAACCAGCCAGCCGGAAGGGCCGAGCGCAGAAGTGGTCCTGCAACTTTATCCGCC
TCCATCCAGTCTATTAATTGTTGCCGGGAAGCTAGAGTAAGTAGTTCGCCAGTTAATAGTTTGCGCAACG
TTGTTGCCATTGCTACAGGCATCGTGGTGTCACGCTCGTCGTTTGGTATGGCTTCATTCAGCTCCGGTTC
CCAACGATCAAGGCGAGTTACATGATCCCCCATGTTGTGCAAAAAAGCGGTTAGCTCCTTCGGTCCTCCG
ATCGTTGTCAGAAGTAAGTTGGCCGCAGTGTTATCACTCATGGTTATGGCAGCACTGCATAATTCTCTTA
CTGTCATGCCATCCGTAAGATGCTTTTCTGTGACTGGTGAGTACTCAACCAAGTCATTCTGAGAATAGTG
TATGCGGCGACCGAGTTGCTCTTGCCCGGCGTCAATACGGGATAATACCGCGCCACATAGCAGAACTTTA
AAAGTGCTCATCATTGGAAAACGTTCTTCGGGGCGAAAACTCTCAAGGATCTTACCGCTGTTGAGATCCA
GTTCGATGTAACCCACTCGTGCACCCAACTGATCTTCAGCATCTTTTACTTTCACCAGCGTTTCTGGGTG
AGCAAAAACAGGAAGGCAAAATGCCGCAAAAAAGGGAATAAGGGCGACACGGAAATGTTGAATACTCATA
CTCTTCCTTTTTCAATTCAGAAGAACTCGTCAAGAAGGCGATAGAAGGCGATGCGCTGCGAATCGGGAGC
GGCGATACCGTAAAGCACGAGGAAGCGGTCAGCCCATTCGCCGCCAAGCTCTTCAGCAATATCACGGGTA
GCCAACGCTATGTCCTGATAGCGGTCCGCCACACCCAGCCGGCCACAGTCGATGAATCCAGAAAAGCGGC
CATTTTCCACCATGATATTCGGCAAGCAGGCATCGCCATGGGTCACGACGAGATCCTCGCCGTCGGGCAT
GCGCGCCTTGAGCCTGGCGAACAGTTCGGCTGGCGCGAGCCCCTGATGCTCTTCGTCCAGATCATCCTGA
TCGACAAGACCGGCTTCCATCCGAGTACGTGCTCGCTCGATGCGATGTTTCGCTTGGTGGTCGAATGGGC
AGGTAGCCGGATCAAGCGTATGCAGCCGCCGCATTGCATCAGCCATGATGGATACTTTCTCGGCAGGAGC
AAGGTGGGATGACAGGAGATCCTGCCCCGGCACTTCGCCCAATAGCAGCCAGTCCCTTCCCGCTTCAGTG
ACAACGTCGAGCACAGCTGCGCAAGGAACGCCCGTCGTGGCCAGCCACGATAGCCGCGCTGCCTCGTCCT
GCAGTTCATTCAGGGCACCGGACAGGTCGGTCTTGACAAAAAGAACCGGGCGCCCCTGCGCTGACAGCCG
GAACACGGCGGCATCAGAGCAGCCGATTGTCTGTTGTGCCCAGTCATAGCCGAATAGCCTCTCCACCCAA
GCGGCCGGAGAACCTGCGTGCAATCCATCTTGTTCAATCATGCGAAACGATCCTCATCCTGTCTCTTGAT
CAGATCTTGATCCCCTGCGCCATCAGATCCTTGGCGGCAAGAAAGCCATCCAGTTTACTTTGCAGGGCTT
CCCAACCTTACCAGAGGGCGCCCCAGCTGGCAATTCCGGTTCGCTTGCTGTCCATAAAACCGCCCAGTCT
AGCTATCGCCATGTAAGCCCACTGCAAGCTACCTGCTTTCTCTTTGCGCTTGCGTTTTCCCTTGTCCAGA
TAGCCCAGTAGCTGACATTCATCCGGGGTCAGCACCGTTTCTGCGGACTGGCTTTCTACGTGTTCCGCTT
CCTTTAGCAGCCCTTGCGCCCTGAATTTTGTTAAAATTCGCGTTAAATTTTTGTTAAATCAGCTCATTTT
TTAACCAATAGGCCGAAATCGGCAAAATCCCTTATAAATCAAAAGAATAGACCGAGATAGGGT
[37 nt withheld, positions 3074-3110]
AAAGAACGTGGACTCCAACGTCAAAGG
[49 nt withheld, positions 3138-3186]
T
[91 nt withheld, positions 3188-3278]
G
[124 nt withheld, positions 3280-3403]
CCATTCGCCATTCAGGCTGCGCAACTGTTGGGAAGGGCGATCGGTGCGGGCCTCTTCGCTATTACGCCAG
CTGGCGAAAGGGGGATGTGCTGCAAGGCGATTAAGTTGGGTAACGCCAGGGTTTTCCCAGTCACGACGTT
GTAAAACGACGGCCAGTGAATTGTAATACGACTCACTATAGGGCGAATTGGGCCCTCTAGATGCATGCTC
GAGCGGCCGCCAGTGTGATGGATATCTGCAGAATTCGCCCTTAAAAACATATGGGAAACTCCAGGAGCAG
CGCGCTCTCCAGAGACGTCCTCCAGGAGCTGCAGACCAGCACCACATACAGCCAGGAGCAGCTCTTCTCC
TGGTACCAGAAGTTCCTGAACGAGTGTCCGACGGGCCGCATCAGCAGAGAGCAGTTCCAGAGCATCTACG
CCAGCTTCTTCCCAGATGCGGACCCCGGGGCATACGCCCAGCACGTCTTCAGGAGCTTCGACGCAGACAG
TGACGGCACGCTGGACTTCAAGGAGTACATAGTGGCGCTGCACCTCACTTCCTCCGGCAAGACTGTGGAG
AAGCTGGAGTGGGCCTTCGCACTCTACGATGTGGACCGGAACGGCAGCATCACCAAAAACGAGATCCACG
AGATCGTCAAGTCAATATTCAACATGATCTCCAAAGAAGACCAGAAAAACCTTCCTGACGGCGAGAACAC
GCCAGAAAAACGAACTGACAAAATATGGGACTTTCTTGGGAAAAAAGAAAATGGTAAAATAACGGAGGGC
GAGTTCATTCAGGGAGTGATGGACAACAAACACATCCTCCGTCTCATTCAGTTCGACAAACCACAGAAAG
TGCAAGAAAAACTCAAAGAGAAGACACAGTGAGCGGCCGCAAAAAAAAAAGGGCGAATTCCAGCACACTG
GCGGCCGTTACTAGTGGATCCGAGCTCGGTACCAAGCTTGATGCATAGCTTGAGTATTCTATAGTGTCAC
CTAAATAGCTTGGCGTAATCATGGTCATAGCTGTTTCCTGTGTGAAATTGTTATCCGCTCACAATTCCAC
ACAACATACGAGCCGGAAGCATAAAGTGTAAAGCCTGGGGTGCCTAATGAGTGAGCTAACTCACATTAAT
TGCGTTGCGCTCACTGCCCGCTTTCCAGTCGGGAAACCTGTCGTGCCAGCTGCATTAATGAATCGGCCAA
CGCGCGGGGAGAGGCG
