>Addgene plasmid #83812 | recoverin1b | depositor partial sequence | sequence record 160140 | recoverin1b sequence 612 bps
ATGGGAAACTCCAGGAGCAGCGCGCTCTCCAGAGACGTCCTCCAGGAGCTGCAGACCAGCACCACATACA
GCCAGGAGCAGCTCTTCTCCTGGTACCAGAAGTTCCTGAACGAGTGTCCGACGGGCCGCATCAGCAGAGA
GCAGTTCCAGAGCATCTACGCCAGCTTCTTCCCAGACGCGGACCCCGGGGCATACGCCCAGCACGTCTTC
AGGAGCTTCGATGCAGACAGTGACGGCACGCTGGACTTCAAGGAGTACATAGTGGCGCTGCACCTCACGT
CCTCCGGCAAGACTGTGGAGAAGCTGGAGTGGGCCTTCGCACTCTACGATGTGGACCGGAACGGCAGCAT
CACCAAAAACGAGATCCACGAGATCGTCAAGTCAATATTCAACATGATCTCCAAAGAAGACCAGAAAAAC
CTTCCAGACGACGAGAACACGCCAGAAAAACGAACTGACAAAATATGGGACTTTTTTGGGAAAAAAGAAA
ATGGTAAAATAACGGAGGGCGAGTTCATTCAGGGAGTGATGGACAACAAACACATCCTCCGTCTCATTCA
GTTCGACAAACCACAGAAAGTGCAAGAAAAACTCAAAGAGAAGACACAGTGA
